>Addgene plasmid #156812 | pD649-HAsp-FCRL2-Fc(DAPA)-AviTag-6xHis | depositor full sequence | sequence record 302733 | Full Sequence
TTTCAATATTATTGAAGCATTTATCAGGGTTATTGTCTCATGAGCGGATACATATTTGAATGTATTTAGA
AAAATAAACAAATAGGGGTCAGTGTTACAACCAATTAACCAATTCTGAACATTATCGCGAGCCCATTTAT
ACCTGAATATGGCTCATAACACCCCTTGCTCATGACCAAAATCCCTTAACGTGAGTTACGCGCGCGTCGT
TCCACTGAGCGTCAGACCCCGTAGAAAAGATCAAAGGATCTTCTTGAGATCCTTTTTTTCTGCGCGTAAT
CTGCTGCTTGCAAACAAAAAAACCACCGCTACCAGCGGTGGTTTGTTTGCCGGATCAAGAGCTACCAACT
CTTTTTCCGAAGGTAACTGGCTTCAGCAGAGCGCAGATACCAAATACTGTTCTTCTAGTGTAGCCGTAGT
TAGCCCACCACTTCAAGAACTCTGTAGCACCGCCTACATACCTCGCTCTGCTAATCCTGTTACCAGTGGC
TGCTGCCAGTGGCGATAAGTCGTGTCTTACCGGGTTGGACTCAAGACGATAGTTACCGGATAAGGCGCAG
CGGTCGGGCTGAACGGGGGGTTCGTGCACACAGCCCAGCTTGGAGCGAACGACCTACACCGAACTGAGAT
ACCTACAGCGTGAGCTATGAGAAAGCGCCACGCTTCCCGAAGGGAGAAAGGCGGACAGGTATCCGGTAAG
CGGCAGGGTCGGAACAGGAGAGCGCACGAGGGAGCTTCCAGGGGGAAACGCCTGGTATCTTTATAGTCCT
GTCGGGTTTCGCCACCTCTGACTTGAGCGTCGATTTTTGTGATGCTCGTCAGGGGGGCGGAGCCTATGGA
AAAACGCCAGCAACGCGGCCTTTTTACGGTTCCTGGCCTTTTGCTGGCCTTTTGCTCACATGTTCTTTCC
TGCGTTATCCCCTGATTCTGTGGATAACCGTATTACCGCCTTTGAGTGAGCTGATACCGCTCGCCGCAGC
CGAACGACCGAGCGCAGCGAGTCAGTGAGCGAGGAAGCGGAAGGCGAGAGTAGGGAACTGCCAGGCATCA
AACTAAGCAGAAGGCCCCTGACGGATGGCCTTTTTGCGTTTCTACAAACTCTTTCTGTGTTGTAAAACGA
CGGCCAGTCTTAAGCTCGGGCCCCCTGGGCGGTTCTGATAACGAGTAATCGTTAATCCGCAAATAACGTA
AAAACCCGCTTCGGCGGGTTTTTTTATGGGGGGAGTTTAGGGAAAGAGCATTTGTCAGAATATTTAAGGG
CGCCTGTCACTTTGCTTGATATATGAGAATTATTTAACCTTATAAATGAGAAAAAAGCAACGCACTTTAA
ATAAGATACGTTGCTTTTTCGATTGATGAACACCTATAATTAAACTATTCATCTATTATTTATGATTTTT
TGTATATACAATATTTCTAGTTTGTTAAAGAGAATTAAGAAAATAAATCTCGAAAATAATAAAGGGAAAA
TCAGTTTTTGATATCAAAATTATACATGTCAACGATAATACAAAATATAATACAAACTATAAGATGTTAT
CAGTATTTATTATCATTTAGAATAAATTTTGTGTCGCCCTTAATTGTGAGCGGATAACAATTACGAGCTT
CATGCACAGTGGCGTTGACTCAATATTGGCCATTAGCCATATTATTCATTGGTTATATAGCATAAATCAA
TATTGGCTATTGGCCATTGCATACGTTGTATCTATATCATAATATGTACATTTATATTGGCTCATGTCCA
ATATGACCGCCATGTTGGCATTGATTATTGACTAGTTATTAATAGTAATCAATTACGGGGTCATTAGTTC
ATAGCCCATATATGGAGTTCCGCGTTACATAACTTACGGTAAATGGCCCGCCTGGCTGACCGCCCAACGA
CCCCCGCCCATTGACGTCAATAATGACGTATGTTCCCATAGTAACGCCAATAGGGACTTTCCATTGACGT
CAATGGGTGGAGTATTTACGGTAAACTGCCCACTTGGCAGTACATCAAGTGTATCATATGCCAAGTACGC
CCCCTATTGACGTCAATGACGGTAAATGGCCCGCCTGGCATTATGCCCAGTACATGACCTTATGGGACTT
TCCTACTTGGCAGTACATCTACGTATTAGTCATCGCTATTACCATGGTGATGCGGTTTTGGCAGTACATC
AATGGGCGTGGATAGCGGTTTGACTCACGGGGATTTCCAAGTCTCCACCCCATTGACGTCAATGGGAGTT
TGTTTTGGCACCAAAATCAACGGGACTTTCCAAAATGTCGTAACAACTCCGCCCCATTGACGCAAATGGG
CGGTAGGCGTGTACGGTGGGAGGTCTATATAAGCAGAGCTCGTTTAGTGAACCGTCAGATCGCCTGGAGA
CGCCATCCACGCTGTTTTGACCTCCATAGAAGACACCGGGACCGATCCAGCCTCCGCGGCCGGGAACGGT
GCATTGGAACGCGGATTCCCCGTGCCAAGAGTGACGTAAGTACCGCCTATAGAGTCTATAGGCCCACCCC
CTTGGCTTCGTTAGAACGCGGCTACAATTAATACATAACCTTATGTATCATACACATACGATTTAGGTGA
CACTATAGAATAACATCCACTTTGCCTTTCTCTCCACAGGTGTCCACTCCCAGGTCCAACTGCACCTCGG
TTCTATCGAAAACGCGCCTGCTAGCGCCACCATGAAGACCATCATTGCCCTGAGCTACATCTTCTGCCTG
GTGTTCGCTGCGGCCGCCTTGACACTTGTGGCTCCTAGCTCTGTGTTCGAGGGCGACAGCATCGTTCTGA
AGTGCCAGGGCGAGCAGAACTGGAAGATCCAGAAGATGGCCTACCACAAGGACAACAAAGAACTGAGCGT
GTTCAAGAAGTTCAGCGACTTCCTGATCCAGAGCGCCGTGCTGAGCGACAGCGGCAATTACTTCTGTTCT
ACCAAGGGCCAGCTGTTCCTGTGGGACAAGACCAGCAACATCGTGAAGATCAAGGTGCAAGAGCTGTTCC
AGCGGCCTGTGCTGACAGCCAGCAGCTTTCAACCTATCGAAGGCGGCCCTGTGTCACTGAAGTGCGAGAC
AAGACTGAGCCCTCAGAGACTGGACGTGCAGCTCCAGTTTTGCTTCTTCCGCGAGAATCAGGTGCTCGGC
TCTGGCTGGTCATCTAGCCCTGAACTGCAGATCTCTGCCGTTTGGAGCGAGGATACAGGCAGCTACTGGT
GCAAGGCCGAGACAGTGACCCACCGGATCAGAAAGCAGAGCCTGCAGTCTCAGATCCACGTGCAGAGAAT
CCCCATCAGCAACGTGTCCCTGGAAATCAGAGCACCTGGCGGCCAAGTGACCGAGGGACAGAAACTGATC
CTGCTGTGTTCTGTGGCTGGCGGCACCGGCAATGTGACCTTTAGCTGGTATAGAGAGGCCACCGGCACCA
GCATGGGCAAGAAAACACAGAGAAGCCTGAGCGCCGAGCTGGAAATCCCTGCCGTGAAAGAATCCGACGC
CGGCAAGTACTACTGCAGAGCCGATAATGGCCACGTGCCAATCCAGAGCAAGGTGGTCAACATCCCTGTG
CGCATCCCAGTGTCCAGACCAGTGCTGACTCTTAGATCTCCTGGCGCTCAAGCCGCCGTGGGAGATCTGC
TGGAACTGCATTGTGAAGCCCTGAGAGGCAGCCCTCCTATCCTGTACCAGTTCTACCACGAGGACGTGAC
CCTGGGCAATAGCTCTGCTCCTTCTGGCGGCGGAGCCAGCTTCAATCTGTCTCTGACAGCCGAACACTCC
GGCAACTACAGCTGCGAGGCTAACAATGGACTGGGAGCCCAGTGTTCTGAGGCCGTGCCTGTGTCTATCA
GCGGCCCTGACGGCTATAGAAGGGATCTGATGACAGCCGGCGTTGGCGCGCCGGGCGGCGACAAGACCCA
CACCTGCCCCCCCTGCCCAGCTCCAGAACTGCTGGGAGGGCCTTCCGTGTTCCTGTTCCCCCCCAAGCCC
AAGGACACCCTGATGATCAGCAGGACCCCCGAGGTGACCTGCGTGGTGGTGGCCGTGTCCCACGAGGACC
CAGAGGTGAAGTTCAACTGGTACGTGGACGGCGTGGAGGTGCACAACGCCAAGACCAAGCCCAGAGAGGA
GCAGTACAACAGCACCTACAGGGTGGTGTCCGTGCTGACCGTGCTGCACCAGGACTGGCTGAACGGCAAA
GAATACAAGTGCAAAGTCTCCAACAAGGCCCTGGCTGCCCCAATCGAAAAGACAATCAGCAAGGCCAAGG
GCCAGCCACGGGAGCCCCAGGTGTACACCCTGCCCCCCAGCCGGGAGGAGATGACCAAGAACCAGGTGTC
CCTGACCTGTCTGGTGAAGGGCTTCTACCCCAGCGATATCGCCGTGGAGTGGGAGAGCAACGGCCAGCCC
GAGAACAACTACAAGACCACCCCCCCAGTGCTGGACAGCGACGGCAGCTTCTTCCTGTACAGCAAGCTGA
CCGTGGACAAGTCCAGGTGGCAGCAGGGCAACGTGTTCAGCTGCAGCGTGATGCACGAGGCCCTGCACAA
CCACTACACCCAGAAGTCCCTGAGCCTGAGCCCCGGCGGCAGCGGTCTTAATGATATTTTCGAGGCTCAG
AAGATTGAGTGGCATGAACACCACCACCATCACCACTAAGGCCGGCCTGTAGTCACTGGCACAACGCGTT
ACCCGGTAAGCCAATCGGGTATACACGGTCGTCATACTGCAGACAGGGTTCTTCTACTTTGCAAGATAGT
CTTGAGTAGTAAAATAAATAGATAGAGAAAATCAGCCTCGACTGTGCCTTCTAGTTGCCAGCCATCTGTT
GTTTGCCCCTCCCCCGTGCCTTCCTTGACCCTGGAAGGTGCCACTCCCACTGTCCTTTCCTAATAAAATG
AGGAAATTGCATCACAACACTCAACCCTATCTCGGTCTATTCTTTTGATTTATAAGGGATTTTGCCGATT
TCGGCCTATTGGTTAAAAAATGAGCTGATTTAACAAAAATTTAACGCGAATTAATTCTGTGGAATGTGTG
TCAGTTAGGGTGTGGAAAGTCCCCAGGCTCCCCAGCAGGCAGAAGTATGCAAAGCATGCATCTCAATTAG
TCAGCAACCAGGTGTGGAAAGTCCCCAGGCTCCCCAGCAGGCAGAAGTATGCAAAGCATGCATCTCAATT
AGTCAGCAACCATAGTCCCGCCCCTAACTCCGCCCATCCCGCCCCTAACTCCGCCCAGTTCCGCCCATTC
TCCGCCCCATGGCTGACTAATTTTTTTTATTTATGCAGAGGCCGAGGCCGCCTCTGCCTCTGAGCTATTC
CAGAAGTAGTGAGGAGGCTTTTTTGGAGGCCTAGGCTTTTGCAAAAAGCTCCCGGGAGCTTGTATATCCA
TTTTCGGATCTGATCAGCACGTGTTGACAATTAATCATCGGCATAGTATATCGGCATAGTATAATACGAC
AAGGTGAGGAACTAAACCATGACCGAGTACAAGCCCACGGTGCGCCTCGCCACCCGCGACGACGTCCCCA
GGGCCGTACGCACCCTCGCCGCCGCGTTCGCCGACTACCCCGCCACGCGCCACACCGTCGATCCGGACCG
CCACATCGAGCGGGTCACCGAGCTGCAAGAACTCTTCCTCACGCGCGTCGGGCTCGACATCGGCAAGGTG
TGGGTCGCGGACGACGGCGCCGCGGTGGCGGTCTGGACCACGCCGGAGAGCGTCGAAGCGGGGGCGGTGT
TCGCCGAGATCGGCCCGCGCATGGCCGAGTTGAGCGGTTCCCGGCTGGCCGCGCAGCAACAGATGGAAGG
CCTCCTGGCGCCGCACCGGCCCAAGGAGCCCGCGTGGTTCCTGGCCACCGTCGGCGTCTCGCCCGACCAC
CAGGGCAAGGGTCTGGGCAGCGCCGTCGTGCTCCCCGGAGTGGAGGCGGCCGAGCGCGCCGGGGTGCCCG
CCTTCCTGGAGACATCCGCGCCCCGCAACCTCCCCTTCTACGAGCGGCTCGGCTTCACCGTCACCGCCGA
CGTCGAGGTGCCCGAAGGACCGCGCACCTGGTGCATGACCCGCAAGCCCGGTGCCTGACACGTGCTACGA
GATTTCGATTCCACCGCCGCCTTCTATGAAAGGTTGGGCTTCGGAATCGTTTTCCGGGACGCCGGCTGGA
TGATCCTCCAGCGCGGGGATCTCATGCTGGAGTTCTTCGCCCACCCCAACTTGTTTATTGCAGCTTATAA
TGGTTACAAATAAAGCAATAGCATCACAAATTTCACAAATAAAGCATTTTTTTCACTGCATTCTAGTTGT
GGTTTGTCCAAACTCATCAATGTATCTTATCATGTCTGTATACCGTCGACCTCTAGCTAGAGCTTGGCGT
AATCATGGTCATTACCAATGCTTAATCAGTGAGGCACCTATCTCAGCGATCTGTCTATTTCGTTCATCCA
TAGTTGCCTGACTCCCCGTCGTGTAGATAACTACGATACGGGAGGGCTTACCATCTGGCCCCAGCGCTGC
GATGATACCGCGAGAACCACGCTCACCGGCTCCGGATTTATCAGCAATAAACCAGCCAGCCGGAAGGGCC
GAGCGCAGAAGTGGTCCTGCAACTTTATCCGCCTCCATCCAGTCTATTAATTGTTGCCGGGAAGCTAGAG
TAAGTAGTTCGCCAGTTAATAGTTTGCGCAACGTTGTTGCCATCGCTACAGGCATCGTGGTGTCACGCTC
GTCGTTTGGTATGGCTTCATTCAGCTCCGGTTCCCAACGATCAAGGCGAGTTACATGATCCCCCATGTTG
TGCAAAAAAGCGGTTAGCTCCTTCGGTCCTCCGATCGTTGTCAGAAGTAAGTTGGCCGCAGTGTTATCAC
TCATGGTTATGGCAGCACTGCATAATTCTCTTACTGTCATGCCATCCGTAAGATGCTTTTCTGTGACTGG
TGAGTACTCAACCAAGTCATTCTGAGAATAGTGTATGCGGCGACCGAGTTGCTCTTGCCCGGCGTCAATA
CGGGATAATACCGCGCCACATAGCAGAACTTTAAAAGTGCTCATCATTGGAAAACGTTCTTCGGGGCGAA
AACTCTCAAGGATCTTACCGCTGTTGAGATCCAGTTCGATGTAACCCACTCGTGCACCCAACTGATCTTC
AGCATCTTTTACTTTCACCAGCGTTTCTGGGTGAGCAAAAACAGGAAGGCAAAATGCCGCAAAAAAGGGA
ATAAGGGCGACACGGAAATGTTGAATACTCATATTCTTCCTT
Features (pLannotate 1.2.2; 21 found; start..end, strand, type, name):
    119..143     -  CDS            KanR (fragment): aminoglycoside phosphotransferase; aph(3')-Ia; confers resistance to kanamycin
    254..842     +  rep_origin     ori: high-copy-number ColE1/pMB1/pBR322/pUC origin of replication
   1067..1084    +  terminator     rrnB T2 terminator (fragment): transcription terminator T2 from the E. coli rrnB gene
   1109..1128    -  CDS            lacZα (fragment): LacZα fragment of β-galactosidase; lacZ fragment
   1584..1600    +  protein_bind   lac operator: The lac repressor binds to the lac operator to inhibit transcription in E. coli. This inhibition can be relieved by adding lactose or isopropyl-β-D-thiogalactopyranoside (IPTG). lac repressor encoded by lacI
   1843..2146    +  enhancer       CMV enhancer: human cytomegalovirus immediate early enhancer
   2147..2350    +  promoter       CMV promoter: human cytomegalovirus (CMV) immediate early promoter
   2486..2529    +  intron         CMV intron (fragment): modified intron A from human cytomegalovirus
   2581..2599    +  promoter       SP6 promoter: promoter for bacteriophage SP6 RNA polymerase
   2603..2640    +  CDS            IgH signal sequence (fragment): signal sequence from the mouse immunoglobulin heavy chain variable region
   2740..3894    +  CDS            FCRL2 (fragment): FCRL2_HUMAN - Also known as FCRH2, IFGP4, IRTA4, SPAP1. Experimental evidence at protein level: Swiss-Prot protein existence level 1. May have an regulatory role in normal and neoplastic B cell development. From Homo sapiens (Human).
   3910..4587    +  CDS            IGHG1 (fragment): IGHG1_HUMAN - Experimental evidence at protein level: Swiss-Prot protein existence level 1. Constant region of immunoglobulin heavy chains. Immunoglobulins, also known as antibodies, are membrane-bound or secreted glycoproteins produced by B lymphocytes. In the recognition phase of humoral immunity, the membrane-bound immunoglobulins serve as receptors which, upon binding of a specific antigen, trigger the clonal expansion and differentiation of B lymphocytes into immunoglobulins- secreting plasma cells. Secreted immunoglobulins mediate the effector phase of humoral immunity, which results in
   4802..4913    +  polyA_signal   bGH poly(A) signal: bovine growth hormone polyadenylation signal
   4914..5022    +  rep_origin     f1 ori (fragment): f1 bacteriophage origin of replication; arrow indicates direction of (+) strand synthesis
   5036..5365    +  promoter       SV40 promoter: SV40 enhancer and early promoter
   5413..5460    +  promoter       EM7 promoter: synthetic bacterial promoter&nbsp
   5479..6078    +  CDS            PuroR (fragment): puromycin N-acetyltransferase; pac from Streptomyces; confers resistance to puromycin
   6088..6213    +  CDS            ble (fragment): BLE_KLEPN - Experimental evidence at protein level: Swiss-Prot protein existence level 1. Binding protein with a strong affinity to the bleomycin family of antibiotics. Binds to CL990; an antimitotic-antibiotic compound. From Klebsiella pneumoniae.
   6208..6329    +  polyA_signal   SV40 poly(A) signal: SV40 polyadenylation signal
   6382..7242    -  CDS            AmpR: β-lactamase; bla; confers resistance to ampicillin, carbenicillin, and related antibiotics
   7245..89      -  promoter       AmpR promoter (fragment) (across the origin): bla
