[The description below was written by a language model from this plasmid's Addgene catalogue record and pLannotate feature annotations shown in this document.]
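Description:
pD649-HAsp-FCRL2-Fc(DAPA)-AviTag-6xHis is a mammalian expression plasmid of about 7.25 kb, built on the pD649 backbone, for producing the extracellular domain of human FCRL2 (also known as CD307b, FCRH2, IRTA4 or SPAP1) as a secreted Fc fusion protein. It is maintained in E. coli at high copy through a ColE1/pUC-type origin and selected with ampicillin via a complete β-lactamase gene. The annotation also picks up short remnants of KanR, lacZα, a lac operator, an rrnB terminator and a partial f1 origin, which appear to be backbone vestiges rather than functional parts.

Expression is driven by the CMV immediate early enhancer and promoter, followed by a fragment of CMV intron A and an SP6 promoter that could support in vitro transcription. The open reading frame begins with a signal sequence ("HAsp" in the name; the annotation software matched a fragment here to a mouse immunoglobulin heavy chain signal peptide) that directs the product into the secretory pathway. Then comes the roughly 1.15 kb FCRL2 ectodomain, cloned between retained NotI and AscI sites, and a human IgG1 Fc region. The Fc carries the D265A and P329A (DAPA) substitutions, which are generally used to reduce Fc effector interactions. According to the record, an AviTag for site-specific biotinylation and a 6xHis tag for metal-affinity purification follow at the C terminus, although neither was annotated in the feature table. A bGH polyadenylation signal terminates the transcript.

A separate SV40/EM7-driven puromycin resistance cassette with an SV40 poly(A) signal offers selection in mammalian cells. The plasmid belongs to a collection used to map interactions among human immunoglobulin-superfamily cell-surface proteins. The depositor notes that some members of the collection may carry an IS4-like transposase insertion upstream of the CMV promoter; none is annotated here.
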