Addgene plasmid #156812: pD649-HAsp-FCRL2-Fc(DAPA)-AviTag-6xHis
Purpose: Mammalian expression of cell-surface protein extracellular domain fused to Fc(DAPA)-Avi-6xHis. Protein is secreted from cells.
Depositing lab: Chris Garcia. Depositing organization: Stanford University. Publication: A Human IgSF Cell-Surface Interactome Reveals a Complex Network of Protein-Protein Interactions. Wojtowicz WM, Vielmetter J, Fernandes RA, Siepe DH, Eastman CL, Chisholm GB, Cox S, Klock H, Anderson PW, Rue SM, Miller JJ, Glaser SM, Bragstad ML, Vance J, Lam AW, Lesley SA, Zinn K, Garcia KC. Cell. 2020 Aug 20;182(4):1027-1043.e17. doi: 10.1016/j.cell.2020.07.025. PubMed 32822567.
Backbone
  Vector backbone: pD649
  Backbone size w/o insert (bp): 6106
  Vector type: Mammalian Expression
Growth in bacteria
  Bacterial resistance: Ampicillin, 100 μg/mL
  Growth temperature: 37°C
  Growth strain: DH5alpha
  Copy number: High Copy
Gene/Insert
  Gene/Insert name: FCRL2
  Species: H. sapiens (human)
  Insert size (bp): 1146
  Mutation: Fc region of human IgG contains D265A and P329A mutations (DAPA)
  Entrez Gene: FCRL2 (a.k.a. CD307b, FCRH2, IFGP4, IRTA4, SPAP1, SPAP1A, SPAP1B, SPAP1C)
  Promoter: CMV/SP6
  Tag / fusion protein: Fc(DAPA)-AviTag-6xHis (C terminal on backbone)
  Cloning method: Restriction Enzyme; 5′ cloning site GCGGCCGC (not destroyed); 3′ cloning site GGCGCGCC (not destroyed)
  Sequencing primers: 5′ ATTTAGGTGACACTATAG; 3′ CACGTACCAGTTGAACTTCACC
Resource information
  A portion of this plasmid was derived from a plasmid made by: synthesis by ThermoFisher
Terms and licenses: Academic/Nonprofit Terms; Industry Terms: Not Available to Industry
Depositor comments: Some plasmids in this collection may have an IS4-like element ISVsa5 family transposase upstream of the CMV promoter.
How to cite: pD649-HAsp-FCRL2-Fc(DAPA)-AviTag-6xHis was a gift from Chris Garcia (Addgene plasmid # 156812 ; http://n2t.net/addgene:156812 ; RRID:Addgene_156812)
