>Addgene plasmid #156812 | pD649-HAsp-FCRL2-Fc(DAPA)-AviTag-6xHis | depositor partial sequence | sequence record 302734 | insert (extracellular domain)
TTGACACTTGTGGCTCCTAGCTCTGTGTTCGAGGGCGACAGCATCGTTCTGAAGTGCCAGGGCGAGCAGA
ACTGGAAGATCCAGAAGATGGCCTACCACAAGGACAACAAAGAACTGAGCGTGTTCAAGAAGTTCAGCGA
CTTCCTGATCCAGAGCGCCGTGCTGAGCGACAGCGGCAATTACTTCTGTTCTACCAAGGGCCAGCTGTTC
CTGTGGGACAAGACCAGCAACATCGTGAAGATCAAGGTGCAAGAGCTGTTCCAGCGGCCTGTGCTGACAG
CCAGCAGCTTTCAACCTATCGAAGGCGGCCCTGTGTCACTGAAGTGCGAGACAAGACTGAGCCCTCAGAG
ACTGGACGTGCAGCTCCAGTTTTGCTTCTTCCGCGAGAATCAGGTGCTCGGCTCTGGCTGGTCATCTAGC
CCTGAACTGCAGATCTCTGCCGTTTGGAGCGAGGATACAGGCAGCTACTGGTGCAAGGCCGAGACAGTGA
CCCACCGGATCAGAAAGCAGAGCCTGCAGTCTCAGATCCACGTGCAGAGAATCCCCATCAGCAACGTGTC
CCTGGAAATCAGAGCACCTGGCGGCCAAGTGACCGAGGGACAGAAACTGATCCTGCTGTGTTCTGTGGCT
GGCGGCACCGGCAATGTGACCTTTAGCTGGTATAGAGAGGCCACCGGCACCAGCATGGGCAAGAAAACAC
AGAGAAGCCTGAGCGCCGAGCTGGAAATCCCTGCCGTGAAAGAATCCGACGCCGGCAAGTACTACTGCAG
AGCCGATAATGGCCACGTGCCAATCCAGAGCAAGGTGGTCAACATCCCTGTGCGCATCCCAGTGTCCAGA
CCAGTGCTGACTCTTAGATCTCCTGGCGCTCAAGCCGCCGTGGGAGATCTGCTGGAACTGCATTGTGAAG
CCCTGAGAGGCAGCCCTCCTATCCTGTACCAGTTCTACCACGAGGACGTGACCCTGGGCAATAGCTCTGC
TCCTTCTGGCGGCGGAGCCAGCTTCAATCTGTCTCTGACAGCCGAACACTCCGGCAACTACAGCTGCGAG
GCTAACAATGGACTGGGAGCCCAGTGTTCTGAGGCCGTGCCTGTGTCTATCAGCGGCCCTGACGGCTATA
GAAGGGATCTGATGACAGCCGGCGTT
